>Addgene plasmid #235611 | pCAGEN_GFP | addgene full sequence | sequence record 467524 | Addgene NGS Result
GGTCGACATTGATTATTGACTAGTTATTAATAGTAATCAATTACGGGGTCATTAGTTCATAGCCCATATA
TGGAGTTCCGCGTTACATAACTTACGGTAAATGGCCCGCCTGGCTGACCGCCCAACGACCCCCGCCCATT
GACGTCAATAATGACGTATGTTCCCATAGTAACGCCAATAGGGACTTTCCATTGACGTCAATGGGTGGAG
TATTTACGGTAAACTGCCCACTTGGCAGTACATCAAGTGTATCATATGCCAAGTACGCCCCCTATTGACG
TCAATGACGGTAAATGGCCCGCCTGGCATTATGCCCAGTACATGACCTTATGGGACTTTCCTACTTGGCA
GTACATCTACGTATTAGTCATCGCTATTACCATGGTCGAGGTGAGCCCCACGTTCTGCTTCACTCTCCCC
ATCTCCCCCCCCTCCCCACCCCCAATTTTGTATTTATTTATTTTTTAATTATTTTGTGCAGCGATGGGGG
CGGGGGGGGGGGGGGGGCGCGCCAGGCGGGGCGGGGCGGGGCGAGGGGCGGGGCGGGGCGAGGCGGAGAG
GTGCGGCGGCAGCCAATCAGAGCGGCGCGCTCCGAAAGTTTCCTTTTATGGCGAGGCGGCGGCGGCGGCG
GCCCTATAAAAAGCGAAGCGCGCGGCGGGCGGGAGTCGCTGCGCGCTGCCTTCGCCCCGTGCCCCGCTCC
GCCGCCGCCTCGCGCCGCCCGCCCCGGCTCTGACTGACCGCGTTACTCCCACAGGTGAGCGGGCGGGACG
GCCCTTCTCCTCCGGGCTGTAATTAGCGCTTGGTTTAATGACGGCTTGTTTCTTTTCTGTGGCTGCGTGA
AAGCCTTGAGGGGCTCCGGGAGGGCCCTTTGTGCGGGGGGAGCGGCTCGGGGGGTGCGTGCGTGTGTGTG
TGCGTGGGGAGCGCCGCGTGCGGCTCCGCGCTGCCCGGCGGCTGTGAGCGCTGCGGGCGCGGCGCGGGGC
TTTGTGCGCTCCGCAGTGTGCGCGAGGGGAGCGCGGCCGGGGGCGGTGCCCCGCGGTGCGGGGGGGGCTG
CGAGGGGAACAAAGGCTGCGTGCGGGGTGTGTGCGTGGGGGGGTGAGCAGGGGGTGTGGGCGCGTCGGTC
GGGCTGCAACCCCCCCTGCACCCCCCTCCCCGAGTTGCTGAGCACGGCCCGGCTTCGGGTGCGGGGCTCC
GTACGGGGCGTGGCGCGGGGCTCGCCGTGCCGGGCGGGGGGTGGCGGCAGGTGGGGGTGCCGGGCGGGGC
GGGGCCGCCTCGGGCCGGGGAGGGCTCGGGGGAGGGGCGCGGCGGCCCCCGGAGCGCCGGCGGCTGTCGA
GGCGCGGCGAGCCGCAGCCATTGCCTTTTATGGTAATCGTGCGAGAGGGCGCAGGGACTTCCTTTGTCCC
AAATCTGTGCGGAGCCGAAATCTGGGAGGCGCCGCCGCACCCCCTCTAGCGGGCGCGGGGCGAAGCGGTG
CGGCGCCGGCAGGAAGGAAATGGGCGGGGAGGGCCTTCGTGCGTCGCCGCGCCGCCGTCCCCTTCTCCCT
CTCCAGCCTCGGGGCTGTCCGCGGGGGGACGGCTGCCTTCGGGGGGGACGGGGCAGGGCGGGGTTCGGCT
TCTGGCGTGTGACCGGCGGCTCTAGAGCCTCTGCTAACCATGTTCATGCCTTCTTCTTTTTCCTACAGCT
CCTGGGCAACGTGCTGGTTATTGTGCTGTCTCATCATTTTGGCAAAGAATTCTGCAGTCGACGGTACCGC
GGGCCCGGGATCCACCGGTCGCCACCATGGTGAGCAAGGGCGAGGAGCTGTTCACCGGGGTGGTGCCCAT
CCTGGTCGAGCTGGACGGCGACGTAAACGGCCACAAGTTCAGCGTGTCCGGCGAGGGCGAGGGCGATGCC
ACCTACGGCAAGCTGACCCTGAAGTTCATCTGCACCACCGGCAAGCTGCCCGTGCCCTGGCCCACCCTCG
TGACCACCCTGACCTACGGCGTGCAGTGCTTCAGCCGCTACCCCGACCACATGAAGCAGCACGACTTCTT
CAAGTCCGCCATGCCCGAAGGCTACGTCCAGGAGCGCACCATCTTCTTCAAGGACGACGGCAACTACAAG
ACCCGCGCCGAGGTGAAGTTCGAGGGCGACACCCTGGTGAACCGCATCGAGCTGAAGGGCATCGACTTCA
AGGAGGACGGCAACATCCTGGGGCACAAGCTGGAGTACAACTACAACAGCCACAACGTCTATATCATGGC
CGACAAGCAGAAGAACGGCATCAAGGTGAACTTCAAGATCCGCCACAACATCGAGGACGGCAGCGTGCAG
CTCGCCGACCACTACCAGCAGAACACCCCCATCGGCGACGGCCCCGTGCTGCTGCCCGACAACCACTACC
TGAGCACCCAGTCCGCCCTGAGCAAAGACCCCAACGAGAAGCGCGATCACATGGTCCTGCTGGAGTTCGT
GACCGCCGCCGGGATCACTCTCGGCATGGACGAGCTGTACAAGTAAAGCGGCCGCACTCCTCAGGTGCAG
GCTGCCTATCAGAAGGTGGTGGCTGGTGTGGCCAATGCCCTGGCTCACAAATACCACTGAGATCTTTTTC
CCTCTGCCAAAAATTATGGGGACATCATGAAGCCCCTTGAGCATCTGACTTCTGGCTAATAAAGGAAATT
TATTTTCATTGCAATAGTGTGTTGGAATTTTTTGTGTCTCTCACTCGGAAGGACATATGGGAGGGCAAAT
CATTTAAAACATCAGAATGAGTATTTGGTTTAGAGTTTGGCAACATATGCCCATATGCTGGCTGCCATGA
ACAAAGGTTGGCTATAAAGAGGTCATCAGTATATGAAACAGCCCCCTGCTGTCCATTCCTTATTCCATAG
AAAAGCCTTGACTTGAGGTTAGATTTTTTTTATATTTTGTTTTGTGTTATTTTTTTCTTTAACATCCCTA
AAATTTTCCTTACATGTTTTACTAGCCAGATTTTTCCTCCTCTCCTGACTACTCCCAGTCATAGCTGTCC
CTCTTCTCTTATGGAGATCCCTCGACCTGCAGCCCAAGCTTGGCGTAATCATGGTCATAGCTGTTTCCTG
TGTGAAATTGTTATCCGCTCACAATTCCACACAACATACGAGCCGGAAGCATAAAGTGTAAAGCCTGGGG
TGCCTAATGAGTGAGCTAACTCACATTAATTGCGTTGCGCTCACTGCCCGCTTTCCAGTCGGGAAACCTG
TCGTGCCAGCGGATCCGCATCTCAATTAGTCAGCAACCATAGTCCCGCCCCTAACTCCGCCCATCCCGCC
CCTAACTCCGCCCAGTTCCGCCCATTCTCCGCCCCATGGCTGACTAATTTTTTTTATTTATGCAGAGGCC
GAGGCCGCCTCGGCCTCTGAGCTATTCCAGAAGTAGTGAGGAGGCTTTTTTGGAGGCCTAGGCTTTTGCA
AAAAGCTAACTTGTTTATTGCAGCTTATAATGGTTACAAATAAAGCAATAGCATCACAAATTTCACAAAT
AAAGCATTTTTTTCACTGCATTCTAGTTGTGGTTTGTCCAAACTCATCAATGTATCTTATCATGTCTGGA
TCCGCTGCATTAATGAATCGGCCAACGCGCGGGGAGAGGCGGTTTGCGTATTGGGCGCTCTTCCGCTTCC
TCGCTCACTGACTCGCTGCGCTCGGTCGTTCGGCTGCGGCGAGCGGTATCAGCTCACTCAAAGGCGGTAA
TACGGTTATCCACAGAATCAGGGGATAACGCAGGAAAGAACATGTGAGCAAAAGGCCAGCAAAAGGCCAG
GAACCGTAAAAAGGCCGCGTTGCTGGCGTTTTTCCATAGGCTCCGCCCCCCTGACGAGCATCACAAAAAT
CGACGCTCAAGTCAGAGGTGGCGAAACCCGACAGGACTATAAAGATACCAGGCGTTTCCCCCTGGAAGCT
CCCTCGTGCGCTCTCCTGTTCCGACCCTGCCGCTTACCGGATACCTGTCCGCCTTTCTCCCTTCGGGAAG
CGTGGCGCTTTCTCATAGCTCACGCTGTAGGTATCTCAGTTCGGTGTAGGTCGTTCGCTCCAAGCTGGGC
TGTGTGCACGAACCCCCCGTTCAGCCCGACCGCTGCGCCTTATCCGGTAACTATCGTCTTGAGTCCAACC
CGGTAAGACACGACTTATCGCCACTGGCAGCAGCCACTGGTAACAGGATTAGCAGAGCGAGGTATGTAGG
CGGTGCTACAGAGTTCTTGAAGTGGTGGCCTAACTACGGCTACACTAGAAGAACAGTATTTGGTATCTGC
GCTCTGCTGAAGCCAGTTACCTTCGGAAAAAGAGTTGGTAGCTCTTGATCCGGCAAACAAACCACCGCTG
GTAGCGGTGGTTTTTTTGTTTGCAAGCAGCAGATTACGCGCAGAAAAAAAGGATCTCAAGAAGATCCTTT
GATCTTTTCTACGGGGTCTGACGCTCAGTGGAACGAAAACTCACGTTAAGGGATTTTGGTCATGAGATTA
TCAAAAAGGATCTTCACCTAGATCCTTTTAAATTAAAAATGAAGTTTTAAATCAATCTAAAGTATATATG
AGTAAACTTGGTCTGACAGTTACCAATGCTTAATCAGTGAGGCACCTATCTCAGCGATCTGTCTATTTCG
TTCATCCATAGTTGCCTGACTCCCCGTCGTGTAGATAACTACGATACGGGAGGGCTTACCATCTGGCCCC
AGTGCTGCAATGATACCGCGAGACCCACGCTCACCGGCTCCAGATTTATCAGCAATAAACCAGCCAGCCG
GAAGGGCCGAGCGCAGAAGTGGTCCTGCAACTTTATCCGCCTCCATCCAGTCTATTAATTGTTGCCGGGA
AGCTAGAGTAAGTAGTTCGCCAGTTAATAGTTTGCGCAACGTTGTTGCCATTGCTACAGGCATCGTGGTG
TCACGCTCGTCGTTTGGTATGGCTTCATTCAGCTCCGGTTCCCAACGATCAAGGCGAGTTACATGATCCC
CCATGTTGTGCAAAAAAGCGGTTAGCTCCTTCGGTCCTCCGATCGTTGTCAGAAGTAAGTTGGCCGCAGT
GTTATCACTCATGGTTATGGCAGCACTGCATAATTCTCTTACTGTCATGCCATCCGTAAGATGCTTTTCT
GTGACTGGTGAGTACTCAACCAAGTCATTCTGAGAATAGTGTATGCGGCGACCGAGTTGCTCTTGCCCGG
CGTCAATACGGGATAATACCGCGCCACATAGCAGAACTTTAAAAGTGCTCATCATTGGAAAACGTTCTTC
GGGGCGAAAACTCTCAAGGATCTTACCGCTGTTGAGATCCAGTTCGATGTAACCCACTCGTGCACCCAAC
TGATCTTCAGCATCTTTTACTTTCACCAGCGTTTCTGGGTGAGCAAAAACAGGAAGGCAAAATGCCGCAA
AAAAGGGAATAAGGGCGACACGGAAATGTTGAATACTCATACTCTTCCTTTTTCAATATTATTGAAGCAT
TTATCAGGGTTATTGTCTCATGAGCGGATACATATTTGAATGTATTTAGAAAAATAAACAAATAGGGGTT
CCGCGCACATTTCCCCGAAAAGTGCCACCTG
Features (pLannotate 1.2.2; 19 found; start..end, strand, type, name):
      5..384     +  enhancer       CMV enhancer: human cytomegalovirus immediate early enhancer
    386..661     +  promoter       chicken β-actin promoter: No description available
    662..1678    +  intron         chimeric intron: chimera between introns from chicken β-actin and rabbit β-globin
   1676..1732    +  CDS            HBB (fragment): HBB_LEPEU - Experimental evidence at protein level: Swiss-Prot protein existence level 1. Involved in oxygen transport from the lung to the various peripheral tissues. From Lepus europaeus (European hare).
   1727..1763    +  misc_feature   MCS (fragment): multiple cloning site
   1777..2496    +  CDS            EGFP: the original enhanced GFP (Yang et al., 1996) mammalian codon-optimized
   2506..2577    +  CDS            HBB (fragment): HBB_PONPY - Experimental evidence at transcript level: Swiss-Prot protein existence level 2. Involved in oxygen transport from the lung to the various peripheral tissues. From Pongo pygmaeus (Bornean orangutan).
   2648..2703    +  polyA_signal   β-globin poly(A) signal: rabbit β-globin polyadenylation signal (Gil and Proudfoot, 1987)
   3088..3104    -  protein_bind   lac operator: The lac repressor binds to the lac operator to inhibit transcription in E. coli. This inhibition can be relieved by adding lactose or isopropyl-β-D-thiogalactopyranoside (IPTG). lac repressor encoded by lacI
   3112..3142    -  promoter       lac promoter: promoter for the E. coli lac operon
   3157..3178    -  protein_bind   CAP binding site: CAP binding activates transcription in the presence of cAMP. E. coli catabolite activator protein
   3191..3230    -  CDS            lacI (fragment): lac repressor; lacI; The lac repressor binds to the lac operator to inhibit transcription in E. coli. This inhibition can be relieved by adding lactose or isopropyl-β-D-thiogalactopyranoside (IPTG).
   3237..3259    +  promoter       SV40 promoter (fragment): SV40 enhancer and early promoter
   3283..3418    +  rep_origin     SV40 ori: SV40 origin of replication
   3438..3572    +  polyA_signal   SV40 poly(A) signal: SV40 polyadenylation signal
   3574..3628    -  CDS            lacI (fragment): lac repressor; lacI; The lac repressor binds to the lac operator to inhibit transcription in E. coli. This inhibition can be relieved by adding lactose or isopropyl-β-D-thiogalactopyranoside (IPTG).
   3811..4399    -  rep_origin     ori: high-copy-number ColE1/pMB1/pBR322/pUC origin of replication
   4570..5430    -  CDS            AmpR: β-lactamase; bla; confers resistance to ampicillin, carbenicillin, and related antibiotics
   5431..5535    -  promoter       AmpR promoter: bla
