[The description below was written by a language model from this plasmid's Addgene catalogue record and pLannotate feature annotations shown in this document.]
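Description:
pCAGEN_GFP is a 5,561 nt mammalian expression plasmid built on the pCAGEN backbone and carrying an untagged green fluorescent protein as its only payload. In E. coli it is maintained at high copy from a ColE1/pUC-type origin and selected with ampicillin through the β-lactamase gene (AmpR) driven by its own bla promoter. The backbone also retains short remnants of cloning-vector sequence, including the lac promoter, lac operator, CAP binding site and small lacI fragments, which have no evident role in the plasmid's intended use. No mammalian selection marker is annotated, consistent with use in transient transfection.

The expression cassette is driven by the composite CAG promoter: the human cytomegalovirus immediate-early enhancer, the chicken β-actin promoter, and a chimeric chicken β-actin/rabbit β-globin intron, a combination that gives strong, broadly active transcription in mammalian cells. Downstream, after a residual piece of the multiple cloning site, lies the mammalian codon-optimised EGFP coding sequence, inserted by Gibson cloning, followed by the rabbit β-globin polyadenylation signal. The short "HBB" fragments flagged on either side of EGFP most likely reflect β-globin exon sequence belonging to the intron and 3′ regions of the CAG cassette rather than any fusion to the reporter. An SV40 origin of replication, with a fragment of the SV40 promoter and an SV40 poly(A) signal, sits in the backbone and could support episomal replication in cells expressing large T antigen.

According to the record, the plasmid is meant as a transfection negative control that expresses GFP without epitope tags, for comparison with tagged constructs.
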