Addgene plasmid #235611: pCAGEN_GFP
Purpose: Encodes GFP. For use in transfections as a negative control without epitope tags.
Depositing lab: Maria Barna. Depositing organization: Stanford University. Publication: A subcellular map of translational machinery composition and regulation at the single-molecule level. Zhang Z, Xu A, Bai Y, Chen Y, Cates K, Kerr C, Bermudez A, Susanto TT, Wysong K, Garcia Marques FJ, Nolan GP, Pitteri S, Barna M. Science. 2025 Mar 7;387(6738):eadn2623. doi: 10.1126/science.adn2623. Epub 2025 Mar 7. PubMed 40048539.
Backbone
  Vector backbone: pCAGEN
  Vector type: Mammalian Expression
Growth in bacteria
  Bacterial resistance: Ampicillin, 100 μg/mL
  Growth temperature: 37°C
  Growth strain: DH5alpha
  Copy number: High Copy
Gene/Insert
  Gene/Insert name: GFP
  Species: Synthetic
  Cloning method: Gibson Cloning
Terms and licenses: Academic/Nonprofit Terms; Industry Terms: Not Available to Industry
How to cite: pCAGEN_GFP was a gift from Maria Barna (Addgene plasmid # 235611 ; http://n2t.net/addgene:235611 ; RRID:Addgene_235611)
